>Addgene plasmid #23682 | pDONR223-AURKB | addgene full sequence | sequence record 345437 | Addgene NGS Result
GTAAAACGACGGCCAGTCTTAAGCTCGGGCCCCAAATAATGATTTTATTTTGACTGATAGTGACCTGTTC
GTTGCAACAAATTGATGAGCAATGCTTTTTTATAATGCCAACTTTGTACAAAAAAGTTGGCATGGCCCAG
AAGGAGAACTCCTACCCCTGGCCCTACGGCCGACAGACGGCTCCATCTGGCCTGAGCACCCTGCCCCAGC
GAGTCCTCCGGAAAGAGCCTGTCACCCCATCTGCACTTGTCCTCATGAGCCGCTCCAATGTCCAGCCCAC
AGCTGCCCCTGGCCAGAAGGTGATGGAGAATAGCAGTGGGACACCCGACATCTTAACGCGGCACTTCACA
ATTGATGACTTTGAGATTGGGCGTCCTCTGGGCAAAGGCAAGTTTGGAAACGTGTACTTGGCTCGGGAGA
AGAAAAGCCATTTCATCGTGGCGCTCAAGGTCCTCTTCAAGTCCCAGATAGAGAAGGAGGGCGTGGAGCA
TCAGCTGCGCAGAGAGATCGAAATCCAGGCCCACCTGCACCATCCCAACATCCTGCGTCTCTACAACTAT
TTTTATGACCGGAGGAGGATCTACTTGATTCTAGAGTATGCCCCCCGCGGGGAGCTCTACAAGGAGCTGC
AGAAGAGCTGCACATTTGACGAGCAGCGAACAGCCACGATCATGGAGGAGTTGGCAGATGCTCTAATGTA
CTGCCATGGGAAGAAGGTGATTCACAGAGACATAAAGCCAGAAAATCTGCTCTTAGGGCTCAAGGGAGAG
CTGAAGATTGCTGACTTCGGCTGGTCTGTGCATGCGCCCTCCCTGAGGAGGAAGACAATGTGTGGCACCC
TGGACTACCTGCCCCCAGAGATGATTGAGGGGCGCATGCACAATGAGAAGGTGGATCTGTGGTGCATTGG
AGTGCTTTGCTATGAGCTGCTGGTGGGGAACCCACCCTTTGAGAGTGCATCACACAACGAGACCTATCGC
CGCATCGTCAAGGTGGACCTAAAGTTCCCCGCTTCCGTGCCCATGGGAGCCCAGGACCTCATCTCCAAAC
TGCTCAGGCATAACCCCTCGGAACGGCTGCCCCTGGCCCAGGTCTCAGCCCACCCTTGGGTCCGGGCCAA
CTCTCGGAGGGTGCTGCCTCCCTCTGCCCTTCAATCTGTCGCCTGCCCAACTTTCTTGTACAAAGTTGGC
ATTATAAGAAAGCATTGCTTATCAATTTGTTGCAACGAACAGGTCACTATCAGTCAAAATAAAATCATTA
TTTGCCATCCAGCTGATATCCCCTATAGTGAGTCGTATTACATGGTCATAGCTGTTTCCTGGCAGCTCTG
GCCCGTGTCTCAAAATCTCTGATGTTACATTGCACAAGATAAAAATATATCATCATGCCTCCTCTAGACC
AGCCAGGACAGAAATGCCTCGACTTCGCTGCTACCCAAGGTTGCCGGGTGACGCACACCGTGGAAACGGA
TGAAGGCACGAACCCAGTGGACATAAGCCTGTTCGGTTCGTAAGCTGTAATGCAAGTAGCGTATGCGCTC
ACGCAACTGGTCCAGAACCTTGACCGAACGCAGCGGTGGTAACGGCGCAGTGGCGGTTTTCATGGCTTGT
TATGACTGTTTTTTTGGGGTACAGTCTATGCCTCGGGCATCCAAGCAGCAAGCGCGTTACGCCGTGGGTC
GATGTTTGATGTTATGGAGCAGCAACGATGTTACGCAGCAGGGCAGTCGCCCTAAAACAAAGTTAAACAT
TATGAGGGAAGCGGTGATCGCCGAAGTATCGACTCAACTATCAGAGGTAGTTGGCGTCATCGAGCGCCAT
CTCGAACCGACGTTGCTGGCCGTACATTTGTACGGCTCCGCAGTGGATGGCGGCCTGAAGCCACACAGTG
ATATTGATTTGCTGGTTACGGTGACCGTAAGGCTTGATGAAACAACGCGGCGAGCTTTGATCAACGACCT
TTTGGAAACTTCGGCTTCCCCTGGAGAGAGCGAGATTCTCCGCGCTGTAGAAGTCACCATTGTTGTGCAC
GACGACATCATTCCGTGGCGTTATCCAGCTAAGCGCGAACTGCAATTTGGAGAATGGCAGCGCAATGACA
TTCTTGCAGGTATCTTCGAGCCAGCCACGATCGACATTGATCTGGCTATCTTGCTGACAAAAGCAAGAGA
ACATAGCGTTGCCTTGGTAGGTCCAGCGGCGGAGGAACTCTTTGATCCGGTTCCTGAACAGGATCTATTT
GAGGCGCTAAATGAAACCTTAACGCTATGGAACTCGCCGCCCGACTGGGCTGGCGATGAGCGAAATGTAG
TGCTTACGTTGTCCCGCATTTGGTACAGCGCAGTAACCGGCAAAATCGCGCCGAAGGATGTCGCTGCCGA
CTGGGCAATGGAGCGCCTGCCGGCCCAGTATCAGCCCGTCATACTTGAAGCTAGACAGGCTTATCTTGGA
CAAGAAGAAGATCGCTTGGCCTCGCGCGCAGATCAGTTGGAAGAATTTGTCCACTACGTGAAAGGCGAGA
TCACCAAGGTAGTCGGCAAATAACCCTCGAGCCACCCATGACCAAAATCCCTTAACGTGAGTTACGCGTC
GTTCCACTGAGCGTCAGACCCCGTAGAAAAGATCAAAGGATCTTCTTGAGATCCTTTTTTTCTGCGCGTA
ATCTGCTGCTTGCAAACAAAAAAACCACCGCTACCAGCGGTGGTTTGTTTGCCGGATCAAGAGCTACCAA
CTCTTTTTCCGAAGGTAACTGGCTTCAGCAGAGCGCAGATACCAAATACTGTTCTTCTAGTGTAGCCGTA
GTTAGGCCACCACTTCAAGAACTCTGTAGCACCGCCTACATACCTCGCTCTGCTAATCCTGTTACCAGTG
GCTGCTGCCAGTGGCGATAAGTCGTGTCTTACCGGGTTGGACTCAAGACGATAGTTACCGGATAAGGCGC
AGCGGTCGGGCTGAACGGGGGGTTCGTGCACACAGCCCAGCTTGGAGCGAACGACCTACACCGAACTGAG
ATACCTACAGCGTGAGCTATGAGAAAGCGCCACGCTTCCCGAAGGGAGAAAGGCGGACAGGTATCCGGTA
AGCGGCAGGGTCGGAACAGGAGAGCGCACGAGGGAGCTTCCAGGGGGAAACGCCTGGTATCTTTATAGTC
CTGTCGGGTTTCGCCACCTCTGACTTGAGCGTCGATTTTTGTGATGCTCGTCAGGGGGGCGGAGCCTATG
GAAAAACGCCAGCAACGCGGCCTTTTTACGGTTCCTGGCCTTTTGCTGGCCTTTTGCTCACATGTTCTTT
CCTGCGTTATCCCCTGATTCTGTGGATAACCGTATTACCGCCTTTGAGTGAGCTGATACCGCTCGCCGCA
GCCGAACGACCGAGCGCAGCGAGTCAGTGAGCGAGGAAGCGGAAGAGCGCCCAATACGCAAACCGCCTCT
CCCCGCGCGTTGGCCGATTCATTAATGCAGCTGGCACGACAGGTTTCCCGACTGGAAAGCGGGCAGTGAG
CGCAACGCAATTAATACGCGTACCGCTAGCCAGGAAGAGTTTGTAGAAACGCAAAAAGGCCATCCGTCAG
GATGGCCTTCTGCTTAGTTTGATGCCTGGCAGTTTATGGCGGGCGTCCTGCCCGCCACCCTCCGGGCCGT
TGCTTCACAACGTTCAAATCCGCTCCCGGCGGATTTGTCCTACTCAGGAGAGCGTTCACCGACAAACAAC
AGATAAAACGAAAGGCCCAGTCTTCCGACTGAGCCTTTCGTTTTATTTGATGCCTGGCAGTTCCCTACTC
TCGCGTTAACGCTAGCATGGATGTTTTCCCAGTCACGACGTT
Features (pLannotate 1.2.2; 12 found; start..end, strand, type, name):
     34..129     +  protein_bind   attL3: mutant version of attL; recombination site for the Gateway® LR reaction LR Clonase™
    132..1163    +  CDS            AURKB: AURKB_HUMAN - Also known as AIK2, AIM1, AIRK2, ARK2, STK1, STK12, STK5. Experimental evidence at protein level: Swiss-Prot protein existence level 1. Serine/threonine-protein kinase component of the chromosomal passenger complex (CPC), a complex that acts as a key regulator of mitosis. The CPC complex has essential functions at the centromere in ensuring correct chromosome alignment and segregation and is required for chromatin-induced microtubule stabilization and spindle assembly. Involved in the bipolar attachment of spindle microtubules to kinetochores and is a key regulator for the onset
   1166..1264    -  protein_bind   attL2: mutant version of attL; recombination site for the Gateway® LR reaction LR Clonase™
   1282..1300    -  promoter       T7 promoter: promoter for bacteriophage T7 RNA polymerase
   1490..1513    +  promoter       Pc promoter (fragment): intI1 (promoter lies within the coding sequence); class 1 integron promoter
   1689..1745    +  CDS            GmR (fragment): gentamycin acetyltransferase; aacC1; confers resistance to gentamycin
   1752..2543    +  CDS            SmR: aminoglycoside adenylyltransferase (Murphy, 1985); aadA; confers resistance to spectinomycin and streptomycin
   2636..3224    +  rep_origin     ori: high-copy-number ColE1/pMB1/pBR322/pUC origin of replication
   3407..3499    +  CDS            lacI (fragment): lac repressor; lacI; The lac repressor binds to the lac operator to inhibit transcription in E. coli. This inhibition can be relieved by adding lactose or isopropyl-β-D-thiogalactopyranoside (IPTG).
   3554..3581    -  terminator     rrnB T2 terminator: transcription terminator T2 from the E. coli rrnB gene
   3713..3756    +  terminator     rrnB T1 terminator: Escherichia coli rrnB; transcription terminator T1 from the E. coli rrnB gene
   3803..17      -  CDS            lacZα (fragment) (across the origin): LacZα fragment of β-galactosidase; lacZ fragment
