[The description below was written by a language model from this plasmid's Addgene catalogue record and pLannotate feature annotations shown in this document.]
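Description:
pDONR223-AURKB is a Gateway entry clone built in the Invitrogen pDONR223 donor backbone and carrying the human aurora kinase B (AURKB) open reading frame. It is a bacterial shuttle plasmid only. It replicates from a high-copy ColE1/pUC-type origin and is selected with spectinomycin through the aadA (SmR) aminoglycoside adenylyltransferase gene, which lies downstream of a fragment of the class 1 integron Pc promoter and a remnant of a gentamicin resistance gene. The sequenced plasmid is 3,822 nt, smaller than the listed empty backbone, consistent with the donor vector's counter-selection cassette having been replaced by the insert during Gateway cloning.

The roughly 1 kb AURKB coding sequence encodes the serine/threonine kinase subunit of the chromosomal passenger complex, a key regulator of chromosome alignment, segregation and spindle assembly in mitosis. It is flanked by two attL recombination sites, which the automated annotation labels attL3 and attL2, so an LR Clonase reaction can move it directionally into a destination vector. rrnB T1 and T2 terminators sit upstream of the cassette to insulate it from read-through transcription, and a T7 promoter lies on the far side, oriented back towards the insert. Short lacZα and lacI fragments are backbone remnants. No eukaryotic promoter is present.

The ORF deliberately lacks a stop codon, so a destination vector can supply a C-terminal epitope tag and the stop codon. The depositor states that the plasmid should not be transfected directly. It serves instead as a source clone within a kinase ORF collection, and companion lentiviral destination vectors are available separately for expression in mammalian cells.
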