Addgene plasmid #23682: pDONR223-AURKB
Depositing lab: William Hahn & David Root. Depositing organization: Dana-Farber Cancer Institute. Publication: COT drives resistance to RAF inhibition through MAP kinase pathway reactivation. Johannessen CM, Boehm JS, Kim SY, Thomas SR, Wardwell L, Johnson LA, Emery CM, Stransky N, Cogdill AP, Barretina J, Caponigro G, Hieronymus H, Murray RR, Salehi-Ashtiani K, Hill DE, Vidal M, Zhao JJ, Yang X, Alkan O, Kim S, Harris JL, Wilson CJ, Myer VE, Finan PM, Root DE, Roberts TM, Golub T, Flaherty KT, Dummer R, Weber BL, Sellers WR, Schlegel R, Wargo JA, Hahn WC, Garraway LA. Nature. 2010 Dec 16;468(7326):968-72. doi: 10.1038/nature09627 PubMed 21107320.
Backbone
  Vector backbone: pDONR223
  Backbone manufacturer: Invitrogen
  Backbone size w/o insert (bp): 5005
  Vector type: Gateway Donor vector
Growth in bacteria
  Bacterial resistance: Spectinomycin, 50 μg/mL
  Growth temperature: 37°C
  Growth strain: DH5alpha
  Copy number: High Copy
Gene/Insert
  Gene/Insert name: AURKB (alt name: aurora kinase B)
  Species: H. sapiens (human)
  Insert size (bp): 1035
  Entrez Gene: AURKB (a.k.a. AIK2, AIM-1, AIM1, ARK-2, ARK2, AurB, IPL1, PPP1R48, STK-1, STK12, STK5, aurkb-sv1, aurkb-sv2)
  Cloning method: Gateway Cloning
  Sequencing primers: 5′ M13pUC-fwd; 3′ M13rev
Terms and licenses: Academic/Nonprofit Terms; Industry Terms: Not Available to Industry
Depositor comments: The ORF has no Stop codon. This design enables easy recombination into a destination vector to add an epitope tag of choice and Stop codon to the ORF. Do NOT use this plasmid directly for transfections. A set of 4 custom lentiviral vectors is available ( pLX301 (http://www.addgene.org/25895/) , pLX302 (http://www.addgene.org/25896/) , pLX303 (http://www.addgene.org/25897/) , pLX304 (http://www.addgene.org/25890/) ) to be used to express these ORFs in mammalian cells. These plasmids are not included in the kit and must be ordered separately.
How to cite: pDONR223-AURKB was a gift from William Hahn & David Root (Addgene plasmid # 23682 ; http://n2t.net/addgene:23682 ; RRID:Addgene_23682)
