>Addgene plasmid #23682 | pDONR223-AURKB | depositor partial sequence | sequence record 11189 | Author sequence
ATGGCCCAGAAGGAGAACTCCTACCCCTGGCCCTACGGCCGACAGACGGCTCCATCTGGCCTGAGCACCC
TGCCCCAGCGAGTCCTCCGGAAAGAGCCTGTCACCCCATCTGCACTTGTCCTCATGAGCCGCTCCAATGT
CCAGCCCACAGCTGCCCCTGGCCAGAAGGTGATGGAGAATAGCAGTGGGACACCCGACATCTTAACGCGG
CACTTCACAATTGATGACTTTGAGATTGGGCGTCCTCTGGGCAAAGGCAAGTTTGGAAACGTGTACTTGG
CTCGGGAGAAGAAAAGCCATTTCATCGTGGCGCTCAAGGTCCTCTTCAAGTCCCAGATAGAGAAGGAGGG
CGTGGAGCATCAGCTGCGCAGAGAGATCGAAATCCAGGCCCACCTGCACCATCCCAACATCCTGCGTCTC
TACAACTATTTTTATGACCGGAGGAGGATCTACTTGATTCTAGAGTATGCCCCCCGCGGGGAGCTCTACA
AGGAGCTGCAGAAGAGCTGCACATTTGACGAGCAGCGAACAGCCACGATCATGGAGGAGTTGGCAGATGC
TCTAATGTACTGCCATGGGAAGAAGGTGATTCACAGAGACATAAAGCCAGAAAATCTGCTCTTAGGGCTC
AAGGGAGAGCTGAAGATTGCTGACTTCGGCTGGTCTGTGCATGCGCCCTCCCTGAGGAGGAAGACAATGT
GTGGCACCCTGGACTACCTGCCCCCAGAGATGATTGAGGGGCGCATGCACAATGAGAAGGTGGATCTGTG
GTGCATTGGAGTGCTTTGCTATGAGCTGCTGGTGGGGAACCCACCCTTTGAGAGTGCATCACACAACGAG
ACCTATCGCCGCATCGTCAAGGTGGACCTAAAGTTCCCCGCTTCCGTGCCCATGGGAGCCCAGGACCTCA
TCTCCAAACTGCTCAGGCATAACCCCTCGGAACGGCTGCCCCTGGCCCAGGTCTCAGCCCACCCTTGGGT
CCGGGCCAACTCTCGGAGGGTGCTGCCTCCCTCTGCCCTTCAATCTGTCGCCTGA
