>Addgene plasmid #23682 | pDONR223-AURKB | addgene partial sequence | sequence record 29527 | 23682 with M13pUC-fwd
TAATGATTTTATTTTGACTGATAGTGACCTGTTCGTTGCAACAAATTGATGAGCAATGCTTTTTTATAAT
GCCAACTTTGTACAAAAAAGTTGGCATGGCCCAGAAGGAGAACTCCTACCCCTGGCCCTACGGCCGACAG
ACGGCTCCATCTGGCCTGAGCACCCTGCCCCAGCGAGTCCTCCGGAAAGAGCCTGTCACCCCATCTGCAC
TTGTCCTCATGAGCCGCTCCAATGTCCAGCCCACAGCTGCCCCTGGCCAGAAGGTGATGGAGAATAGCAG
TGGGACACCCGACATCTTAACGCGGCACTTCACAATTGATGACTTTGAGATTGGGCGTCCTCTGGGCAAA
GGCAAGTTTGGAAACGTGTACTTGGCTCGGGAGAAGAAAAGCCATTTCATCGTGGCGCTCAAGGTCCTCT
TCAAGTCCCAGATAGAGAAGGAGGGCGTGGAGCATCAGCTGCGCAGAGAGATCGAAATCCAGGCCCACCT
GCACCATCCCAACATCCTGCGTCTCTACAACTATTTTTATGACCGGAGGAGGATCTACTTGATTCTAGAG
TATGCCCCCCGCGGGGAGCTCTACAAGGAGCTGCAGAAGAGCTGCACATTTGACGAGCAGCGAACAGCCA
CGATCATGGAGGAGTTGGCAGATGCTCTAATGTACTGCCATGGGAAGAA
